Addgene plasmid #71892: pAC1375-pX-sgRNA-15xPBSb
Purpose: (Empty Backbone) Cloning vector for expression of sgRNA-15xPBSb
Depositing lab: Albert Cheng. Depositing organization: Jackson Laboratory. Publication: Casilio: a versatile CRISPR-Cas9-Pumilio hybrid for gene regulation and genomic labeling. Cheng AW, Jillette N, Lee P, Plaskon D, Fujiwara Y, Wang W, Taghbalout A, Wang H. Cell Res. 2016 Feb;26(2):254-7. doi: 10.1038/cr.2016.3. Epub 2016 Jan 15. PubMed 26768771.
Backbone
  Vector backbone: pX330; pUC ori vector
  Vector type: Mammalian Expression, CRISPR
Growth in bacteria
  Bacterial resistance: Ampicillin, 100 μg/mL
  Growth temperature: 37°C
  Growth strain: DH5alpha
  Copy number: Unknown
Gene/Insert
  Cloning method: Unknown
  Sequencing primers: 5′ gagggcctatttcccatgattcc; 3′ gccatttgtctgcagaattggc
Terms and licenses: Academic/Nonprofit Terms; Industry Terms: Not Available to Industry
Depositor comments: Please visit http://casil.io for more information, updates, and protocols.
How to cite: pAC1375-pX-sgRNA-15xPBSb was a gift from Albert Cheng (Addgene plasmid # 71892)
