[The description below was written by a language model from this plasmid's Addgene catalogue record and pLannotate feature annotations shown in this document.]
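Description:
pAC1375-pX-sgRNA-15xPBSb is a small (about 3.4 kb) empty cloning backbone derived from pX330, designed for mammalian expression of a Streptococcus pyogenes Cas9 single guide RNA carrying a 3′ extension of fifteen "PBSb" sites. It belongs to the Casilio system, a CRISPR-Cas9/Pumilio hybrid platform for gene regulation and genomic labelling. In that system, "PBS" refers to short Pumilio/PUF-domain binding sites appended to the sgRNA, so that effector or fluorescent proteins fused to a matching PUF domain are recruited in multiple copies to the locus targeted by (d)Cas9. The plasmid is maintained in E. coli through a high-copy pUC/ColE1-type origin and selected with ampicillin via the bla gene under its own promoter. An M13/f1-type phage origin is also present.

The expression cassette is driven by the human U6 RNA polymerase III promoter, followed by sequence annotated as tracrRNA and gRNA-scaffold fragments. The PBSb array is not annotated as a feature. It presumably lies in the unannotated stretch within the split scaffold annotation, though the record does not mark its position. As an empty backbone, the plasmid lacks a target-specific spacer, which the user supplies downstream of U6; the record does not state the cloning method or sites. No Cas9 coding sequence is annotated, and the plasmid's small size is consistent with its absence, so Cas9 or dCas9 and the PUF-fusion effectors must be supplied from separate constructs. A single AAV2 ITR and short bom and rop fragments appear to be leftovers from the parental backbone rather than functional elements.
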