Features (pLannotate 1.2.2; 11 found; start..end, strand, type, name):
      9..249     +  promoter       U6 promoter: RNA polymerase III promoter for human U6 snRNA
    294..361     +  misc_RNA       tracrRNA (fragment): trans-activating CRISPR RNA for the Streptococcus pyogenes CRISPR/Cas9 system
    555..597     +  misc_RNA       gRNA scaffold (fragment): guide RNA scaffold for the Streptococcus pyogenes CRISPR/Cas9 system
    645..785     +  repeat_region  AAV2 ITR: inverted terminal repeat of adeno-associated virus serotype 2 inverted
    790..841     -  misc_feature   bom (fragment): basis of mobility region from pBR322
    860..1240    +  rep_origin     M13 ori (sequence partly withheld): M13 bacteriophage origin of replication; arrow indicates direction of (+) strand synthesis
   1316..1365    -  misc_feature   bom (fragment): basis of mobility region from pBR322
   1467..1502    -  CDS            rop (fragment): Rop protein, which maintains plasmids at low copy number; rop
   1597..1701    +  promoter       AmpR promoter: bla
   1702..2562    +  CDS            AmpR: β-lactamase; bla; confers resistance to ampicillin, carbenicillin, and related antibiotics
   2733..3321    +  rep_origin     ori: high-copy-number ColE1/pMB1/pBR322/pUC origin of replication
>Addgene plasmid #71892 | pAC1375-pX-sgRNA-15xPBSb | depositor full sequence | sequence record 134410 | pAC1375-pX-sgRNA-15xPBSb sequence 3382 bps
GGCGCGCCGAGGGCCTATTTCCCATGATTCCTTCATATTTGCATATACGATACAAGGCTGTTAGAGAGAT
AATTGGAATTAATTTGACTGTAAACACAAAGATATTAGTACAAAATACGTGACGTAGAAAGTAATAATTT
CTTGGGTAGTTTGCAGTTTTAAAATTATGTTTTAAAATGGACTATCATATGCTTACCGTAACTTGAAAGT
ATTTCGATTTCTTGGCTTTATATATCTTGTGGAAAGGACGAAACACCGGGTCTTCGAGAAGACCTGTTTA
AGAGCTATGCTGGAAACAGCATAGCAAGTTTAAATAAGGCTAGTCCGTTATCAACTTGAAAAAGTGGCAC
CGAGTCGGTGCCAATTGGGTCTCCAGATTTGATATAGCCTTGATATAGCCTTGATATAGCCTTGATATAG
CCTTGATATAAGATTTGATATAGCCTTGATATAGCCTTGATATAGCCTTGATATAGCCTTGATATAAGAT
TTGATATAGCCTTGATATAGCCTTGATATAGCCTTGATATAGCCTTGATATAAGATCTTTTTTTGTTTTA
GAGCTAGAAATAGCAAGTTAAAATAAGGCTAGTCCGTAGCGCGTGCGCCAATTCTGCAGACAAATGGCGG
CGCGCCGCGGCCGCAGGAACCCCTAGTGATGGAGTTGGCCACTCCCTCTCTGCGCGCTCGCTCGCTCACT
GAGGCCGGGCGACCAAAGGTCGCCCGACGCCCGGGCTTTGCCCGGGCGGCCTCAGTGAGCGAGCGAGCGC
GCAGCTGCCTGCAGGGGCGCCTGATGCGGTATTTTCTCCTTACGCATCTGTGCGGTATTTCACACCGCAT
A
[142 nt withheld, positions 842-983]
C
[141 nt withheld, positions 985-1125]
CCTTTGACGTTGGAGTCCACGTTCTTT
[37 nt withheld, positions 1153-1189]
ACCCTATCTCGGGCTATTCTTTTGATTTATAAGGGATTTTGCCGATTTCGGCCTATTGGTTAAAAAATGA
GCTGATTTAACAAAAATTTAACGCGAATTTTAACAAAATATTAACGTTTACAATTTTATGGTGCACTCTC
AGTACAATCTGCTCTGATGCCGCATAGTTAAGCCAGCCCCGACACCCGCCAACACCCGCTGACGCGCCCT
GACGGGCTTGTCTGCTCCCGGCATCCGCTTACAGACAAGCTGTGACCGTCTCCGGGAGCTGCATGTGTCA
GAGGTTTTCACCGTCATCACCGAAACGCGCGAGACGAAAGGGCCTCGTGATACGCCTATTTTTATAGGTT
AATGTCATGATAATAATGGTTTCTTAGACGTCAGGTGGCACTTTTCGGGGAAATGTGCGCGGAACCCCTA
TTTGTTTATTTTTCTAAATACATTCAAATATGTATCCGCTCATGAGACAATAACCCTGATAAATGCTTCA
ATAATATTGAAAAAGGAAGAGTATGAGTATTCAACATTTCCGTGTCGCCCTTATTCCCTTTTTTGCGGCA
TTTTGCCTTCCTGTTTTTGCTCACCCAGAAACGCTGGTGAAAGTAAAAGATGCTGAAGATCAGTTGGGTG
CACGAGTGGGTTACATCGAACTGGATCTCAACAGCGGTAAGATCCTTGAGAGTTTTCGCCCCGAAGAACG
TTTTCCAATGATGAGCACTTTTAAAGTTCTGCTATGTGGCGCGGTATTATCCCGTATTGACGCCGGGCAA
GAGCAACTCGGTCGCCGCATACACTATTCTCAGAATGACTTGGTTGAGTACTCACCAGTCACAGAAAAGC
ATCTTACGGATGGCATGACAGTAAGAGAATTATGCAGTGCTGCCATAACCATGAGTGATAACACTGCGGC
CAACTTACTTCTGACAACGATCGGAGGACCGAAGGAGCTAACCGCTTTTTTGCACAACATGGGGGATCAT
GTAACTCGCCTTGATCGTTGGGAACCGGAGCTGAATGAAGCCATACCAAACGACGAGCGTGACACCACGA
TGCCTGTAGCAATGGCAACAACGTTGCGCAAACTATTAACTGGCGAACTACTTACTCTAGCTTCCCGGCA
ACAATTAATAGACTGGATGGAGGCGGATAAAGTTGCAGGACCACTTCTGCGCTCGGCCCTTCCGGCTGGC
TGGTTTATTGCTGATAAATCTGGAGCCGGTGAGCGTGGAAGCCGCGGTATCATTGCAGCACTGGGGCCAG
ATGGTAAGCCCTCCCGTATCGTAGTTATCTACACGACGGGGAGTCAGGCAACTATGGATGAACGAAATAG
ACAGATCGCTGAGATAGGTGCCTCACTGATTAAGCATTGGTAACTGTCAGACCAAGTTTACTCATATATA
CTTTAGATTGATTTAAAACTTCATTTTTAATTTAAAAGGATCTAGGTGAAGATCCTTTTTGATAATCTCA
TGACCAAAATCCCTTAACGTGAGTTTTCGTTCCACTGAGCGTCAGACCCCGTAGAAAAGATCAAAGGATC
TTCTTGAGATCCTTTTTTTCTGCGCGTAATCTGCTGCTTGCAAACAAAAAAACCACCGCTACCAGCGGTG
GTTTGTTTGCCGGATCAAGAGCTACCAACTCTTTTTCCGAAGGTAACTGGCTTCAGCAGAGCGCAGATAC
CAAATACTGTCCTTCTAGTGTAGCCGTAGTTAGGCCACCACTTCAAGAACTCTGTAGCACCGCCTACATA
CCTCGCTCTGCTAATCCTGTTACCAGTGGCTGCTGCCAGTGGCGATAAGTCGTGTCTTACCGGGTTGGAC
TCAAGACGATAGTTACCGGATAAGGCGCAGCGGTCGGGCTGAACGGGGGGTTCGTGCACACAGCCCAGCT
TGGAGCGAACGACCTACACCGAACTGAGATACCTACAGCGTGAGCTATGAGAAAGCGCCACGCTTCCCGA
AGGGAGAAAGGCGGACAGGTATCCGGTAAGCGGCAGGGTCGGAACAGGAGAGCGCACGAGGGAGCTTCCA
GGGGGAAACGCCTGGTATCTTTATAGTCCTGTCGGGTTTCGCCACCTCTGACTTGAGCGTCGATTTTTGT
GATGCTCGTCAGGGGGGCGGAGCCTATGGAAAAACGCCAGCAACGCGGCCTTTTTACGGTTCCTGGCCTT
TTGCTGGCCTTTTGCTCACATGT
