>Addgene plasmid #71892 | pAC1375-pX-sgRNA-15xPBSb | addgene partial sequence | sequence record 136743 | hU6-F 5'-GAGGGCCTATTTCCCATGATT-3'
AGAGAGATAATTGGAATTAATTTGACTGTAAACACAAAGATATTAGTACAAAATACGTGACGTAGAAAGT
AATAATTTCTTGGGTAGTTTGCAGTTTTAAAATTATGTTTTAAAATGGACTATCATATGCTTACCGTAAC
TTGAAAGTATTTCGATTTCTTGGCTTTATATATCTTGTGGAAAGGACGAAACACCGGGTCTTCGAGAAGA
CCTGTTTAAGAGCTATGCTGGAAACAGCATAGCAAGTTTAAATAAGGCTAGTCCGTTATCAACTTGAAAA
AGTGGCACCGAGTCGGTGCCAATTGGGTCTCCAGATTTGATATAGCCTTGATATAGCCTTGATATAGCCT
TGATATAGCCTTGATATAAGATTTGATATAGCCTTGATATAGCCTTGATATAGCCTTGATATAGCCTTGA
TATAAGATTTGATATAGCCTTGATATAGCCTTGATATAGCCTTGATATAGCCTTGATATAAGATCTTTTT
TTGTTTTAGAGCTAGAAATAGCAAGTTAAAATAAGGCTAGTCCGTAGCGCGTGCGCCAATTCTGCAGACA
AATGGCGGCGCGCCGCGGCCGCAGGAACCCCTAGTGATGGAGTTGGCCACTCCCTCTCTGCGCGCT
