>Addgene plasmid #71892 | pAC1375-pX-sgRNA-15xPBSb | addgene partial sequence | sequence record 136911 | pK03-R 5'-TTAATGCGCCGCTACAGGGCG-3'
AATACCGCACAGATGCGTAAGGAGAAAATACCGCATCAGGCGCCCCTGCAGGCAGCTGCGCGCT
